Addgene plasmid #116027: pVL13 - tNST3
Purpose: entry vector for GreenGate cloning method, terminator
Depositing lab: Thomas Greb. Depositing organization: Universitaet Heidelberg. Publication: A Comprehensive Toolkit for Inducible, Cell Type-Specific Gene Expression in Arabidopsis. Schurholz AK, Lopez-Salmeron V, Li Z, Forner J, Wenzl C, Gaillochet C, Augustin S, Vilches-Barro A, Fuchs M, Gebert M, Lohmann JU, Greb T, Wolf S. Plant Physiol. 2018 Jul 19. pii: pp.18.00463. doi: 10.1104/pp.18.00463. PubMed 30026289.
Backbone
  Vector backbone: E000
  Vector type: Unspecified
Growth in bacteria
  Bacterial resistance: Ampicillin, 100 μg/mL
  Growth temperature: 37°C
  Growth strain: DH5alpha
  Copy number: High Copy
Gene/Insert
  Gene/Insert name: tNST3
  Species: A. thaliana (mustard weed)
  Insert size (bp): 523
  Cloning method: Restriction Enzyme; 5′ cloning site Unknown (unknown if destroyed); 3′ cloning site Unknown (unknown if destroyed)
Terms and licenses: Academic/Nonprofit Terms; Industry Terms: Not Available to Industry
How to cite: pVL13 - tNST3 was a gift from Thomas Greb (Addgene plasmid # 116027 ; http://n2t.net/addgene:116027 ; RRID:Addgene_116027)
