[The description below was written by a language model from this plasmid's Addgene catalogue record and pLannotate feature annotations shown in this document.]
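Description:
pVL13 - tNST3 is a small (about 3.2 kb) entry-level plasmid for the GreenGate modular cloning system, carrying a terminator module taken from the Arabidopsis thaliana NST3 gene. The record lists the backbone as E000 and leaves the vector type unspecified. The feature table shows a simple E. coli cloning vector, with a high-copy ColE1/pUC-type origin of replication and a β-lactamase gene under its own promoter for ampicillin selection. Remnants of the lac region (a lacI fragment, CAP binding site, lac promoter and operator, and a lacZα fragment), together with short bom and rop fragments, are leftovers of the parental cloning vector and have no evident function here.

The 523 bp tNST3 insert is not itself annotated. However, the unannotated interval between the SP6 promoter and the oppositely oriented T7 promoter is about the right size to hold it, which suggests that the module sits in the cloning site flanked by these two phage promoters. The cloning sites used are recorded as unknown. The plasmid has no plant promoter, coding sequence, plant selection marker or T-DNA borders, so it cannot be used for plant transformation on its own.

In GreenGate, entry modules of defined categories (promoter, tags, coding sequence, terminator, resistance cassette) are released by a type IIS restriction enzyme and ligated in a fixed order into a plant destination vector. This plasmid supplies the terminator position. It was deposited as part of a toolkit for inducible, cell type-specific gene expression in Arabidopsis, where the NST3 terminator would provide transcription termination and 3′ end processing signals in assembled expression units.
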