Features (pLannotate 1.2.2; 12 found; start..end, strand, type, name):
     96..200     +  promoter       AmpR promoter: bla
    201..1061    +  CDS            AmpR: β-lactamase; bla; confers resistance to ampicillin, carbenicillin, and related antibiotics
   1232..1820    +  rep_origin     ori: high-copy-number ColE1/pMB1/pBR322/pUC origin of replication
   2003..2095    +  CDS            lacI (fragment): lac repressor; lacI; The lac repressor binds to the lac operator to inhibit transcription in E. coli. This inhibition can be relieved by adding lactose or isopropyl-β-D-thiogalactopyranoside (IPTG).
   2108..2129    +  protein_bind   CAP binding site: CAP binding activates transcription in the presence of cAMP. E. coli catabolite activator protein
   2144..2174    +  promoter       lac promoter: promoter for the E. coli lac operon
   2182..2198    +  protein_bind   lac operator: The lac repressor binds to the lac operator to inhibit transcription in E. coli. This inhibition can be relieved by adding lactose or isopropyl-β-D-thiogalactopyranoside (IPTG). lac repressor encoded by lacI
   2212..2230    +  promoter       SP6 promoter: promoter for bacteriophage SP6 RNA polymerase
   2795..2813    -  promoter       T7 promoter: promoter for bacteriophage T7 RNA polymerase
   2815..2967    +  CDS            lacZα (fragment): LacZα fragment of β-galactosidase; lacZ fragment
   2973..3072    -  misc_feature   bom (fragment): basis of mobility region from pBR322
   3174..1       -  CDS            rop (fragment) (across the origin): Rop protein, which maintains plasmids at low copy number; rop
>Addgene plasmid #116027 | pVL13 - tNST3 | addgene full sequence | sequence record 228209 | Addgene NGS Result
GACGAAAGGGCCTCGTGATACGCCTATTTTTATAGGTTAATGTCATGATAATAATGGTTTCTTAGACGTC
AGGTGGCACTTTTCGGGGAAATGTGCGCGGAACCCCTATTTGTTTATTTTTCTAAATACATTCAAATATG
TATCCGCTCATGAGACAATAACCCTGATAAATGCTTCAATAATATTGAAAAAGGAAGAGTATGAGTATTC
AACATTTCCGTGTCGCCCTTATTCCCTTTTTTGCGGCATTTTGCCTTCCTGTTTTTGCTCACCCAGAAAC
GCTGGTGAAAGTAAAAGATGCTGAAGATCAGTTGGGTGCACGAGTGGGTTACATCGAACTGGATCTCAAC
AGCGGTAAGATCCTTGAGAGTTTTCGCCCCGAAGAACGTTTTCCAATGATGAGCACTTTTAAAGTTCTGC
TATGTGGCGCGGTATTATCCCGTATTGACGCCGGGCAAGAGCAACTCGGTCGCCGCATACACTATTCTCA
GAATGACTTGGTTGAGTACTCACCAGTCACAGAAAAGCATCTTACGGATGGCATGACAGTAAGAGAATTA
TGCAGTGCTGCCATAACCATGAGTGATAACACTGCGGCCAACTTACTTCTGACAACGATCGGAGGACCGA
AGGAGCTAACCGCTTTTTTGCACAACATGGGGGATCATGTAACTCGCCTTGATCGTTGGGAACCGGAGCT
GAATGAAGCCATACCAAACGACGAGCGTGACACCACGATGCCTGTAGCAATGGCAACAACGTTGCGCAAA
CTATTAACTGGCGAACTACTTACTCTAGCTTCCCGGCAACAATTAATAGACTGGATGGAGGCGGATAAAG
TTGCAGGACCACTTCTGCGCTCGGCCCTTCCGGCTGGCTGGTTTATTGCTGATAAATCTGGAGCCGGTGA
GCGTGGCTCTCGAGGTATCATTGCAGCACTGGGGCCAGATGGTAAGCCCTCCCGTATCGTAGTTATCTAC
ACGACGGGGAGTCAGGCAACTATGGATGAACGAAATAGACAGATCGCTGAGATAGGTGCCTCACTGATTA
AGCATTGGTAACTGTCAGACCAAGTTTACTCATATATACTTTAGATTGATTTAAAACTTCATTTTTAATT
TAAAAGGATCTAGGTGAAGATCCTTTTTGATAATCTCATGACCAAAATCCCTTAACGTGAGTTTTCGTTC
CACTGAGCGTCAGACCCCGTAGAAAAGATCAAAGGATCTTCTTGAGATCCTTTTTTTCTGCGCGTAATCT
GCTGCTTGCAAACAAAAAAACCACCGCTACCAGCGGTGGTTTGTTTGCCGGATCAAGAGCTACCAACTCT
TTTTCCGAAGGTAACTGGCTTCAGCAGAGCGCAGATACCAAATACTGTTCTTCTAGTGTAGCCGTAGTTA
GGCCACCACTTCAAGAACTCTGTAGCACCGCCTACATACCTCGCTCTGCTAATCCTGTTACCAGTGGCTG
CTGCCAGTGGCGATAAGTCGTGTCTTACCGGGTTGGACTCAAGACGATAGTTACCGGATAAGGCGCAGCG
GTCGGGCTGAACGGGGGGTTCGTGCACACAGCCCAGCTTGGAGCGAACGACCTACACCGAACTGAGATAC
CTACAGCGTGAGCTATGAGAAAGCGCCACGCTTCCCGAAGGGAGAAAGGCGGACAGGTATCCGGTAAGCG
GCAGGGTCGGAACAGGAGAGCGCACGAGGGAGCTTCCAGGGGGAAACGCCTGGTATCTTTATAGTCCTGT
CGGGTTTCGCCACCTCTGACTTGAGCGTCGATTTTTGTGATGCTCGTCAGGGGGGCGGAGCCTATGGAAA
AACGCCAGCAACGCGGCCTTTTTACGGTTCCTGGCCTTTTGCTGGCCTTTTGCTCACATGTTCTTTCCTG
CGTTATCCCCTGATTCTGTGGATAACCGTATTACCGCCTTTGAGTGAGCTGATACCGCTCGCCGCAGCCG
AACGACCGAGCGCAGCGAGTCAGTGAGCGAGGAAGCGGAAGAGCGCCCAATACGCAAACCGCCTCTCCCC
GCGCGTTGGCCGATTCATTAATGCAGCTGGCACGACAGGTTTCCCGACTGGAAAGCGGGCAGTGAGCGCA
ACGCAATTAATGTGAGTTAGCTCACTCATTAGGCACCCCAGGCTTTACACTTTATGCTTCCGGCTCGTAT
GTTGTGTGGAATTGTGAGCGGATAACAATTTCACACGAGCTATTTAGGTGACACTATAGAAGTGAAGCTT
GGTCTCACTGCTGATTATCTATACATACACATACACAAAATATAAAATAAAGTTTGTTAAAAAATGTCTC
ATGTTCTATTGATAGTACGTCTTGATTTTGGGGTTTAACATTTGTTAATGGTGGAGGGTAATTTTTTTAT
AATATTTATAATCATAAAATTTACGAAGTTAAAGAATGATATTATATACAAAACTTGAATAACGACTCTT
TCAATTGCTTACTAAGCTTTTTTAGAAGTCATTACATTTAGTTCTTTATTTTTGACTATTAAAGCTAAAA
GATGTCCAAAAAAAAAAAGCTAAATGGTAGAACTTTTCACATCCCTCATCTTTCATTCTACATTTCTTAC
ATGCCCACTATTGAATTTGAATCCAAATTATGATACGAAGATTGCCATATTTGTACAAACCACGAGAATA
TATGTTTATCGCTTAAATCTTTTGTATTGGCGAATCATAAAGCCCATAGGCCATAGTGAGAGTTAATATT
CGGTAAATTTGTACTTTGGTTCAAACGCACATGGTGAATCCGTACTATGAGACCGAATTCTCGCCCTATA
GTGAGTCGTATTACCTGGCCGTCGTTTTACAACGTCGTGACTGGGAAAACCCTGGCGTTACCCAACTTAA
TCGCCTTGCAGCACATCCCCCTTTCGCCAGCTGGCGTAATAGCGAAGAGGCCCGCACCGATCGCCCTTCC
CAACAGTTGCGCAGCCTGAATGGCGAATGGCGCCTGATGCGGTATTTTCTCCTTACGCATCTGTGCGGTA
TTTCACACCGCATATGGTGCACTCTCAGTACAATCTGCTCTGATGCCGCATAGTTAAGCCAGCCCCGACA
CCCGCCAACACCCGCTGACGCGCCCTGACGGGCTTGTCTGCTCCCGGCATCCGCTTACAGACAAGCTGTG
ACCGTCTCCGGGAGCTGCATGTGTCAGAGGTTTTCACCGTCATCACCGAAACGCGCGA
